>Addgene plasmid #89928 | pcDNA3.1+(rInsp)-Ins-GLuc | addgene full sequence | sequence record 255702 | Addgene NGS Result
GTACGGGCCAGATATACGCGTGCTGAGCTAAGAATCCAGCTATCAATAGAAACTATGAAACAGTTCCAGG
GACAAAGATACCAGGTCCCCAACAACTGCAACTTTCTGGGAAATGAGGTGGAAAATGCTCAGCCAAGGAA
AAAGAGGGCCTTACCCTCTCTGGGACAATGATTGTGCTGTGAACTGCTTCATCAGGCCATCTGGCCCCTT
GTTAATAATCTAATTACCCTAGGTCTAAGTAGAGTTGTTGACGTCCAATGAGCGCTTTCTGCAGACTTAG
CACTAGGCAAGTGTTTGGAAATTACAGCTTCAGCCCCTCTCGCCATCTGCCTACCTACCCCTCCTAGAGC
CCTTAATGGGCCAAACGGCAAAGTCCAGGGGGCAGAGAGGAGGTGCTTTGGACTATAAAGCTAGTGGAGA
CCCAGTAACTCCCAAGCTAGCGTTTAAACTTAAGCTTATGGCCCTGTGGATGCGCCTCCTGCCCCTGCTG
GCGCTGCTGGCCCTCTGGGGACCTGACCCAGCCGCAGCCTTTGTGAACCAACACCTGTGCGGCTCACACC
TGGTGGAAGCTCTCTACCTAGTGTGCGGGGAACGAGGCTTCTTCTACACACCCAAGACCCGCCGGGAGGC
AGAGGACCTGCAGGTGGGGCAGGTGGAGCTGGGCGGGGGCCCTGGATCCAAGCCCACCGAGAACAACGAA
GACTTCAACATCGTGGCCGTGGCCAGCAACTTCGCGACCACGGATCTCGATGCTGACCGCGGGAAGTTGC
CCGGCAAGAAGCTGCCGCTGGAGGTGCTCAAAGAGATCGAAGCCAATGCCCGGAAAGCTGGCTGCACCAG
GGGCTGTCTGATCTGCCTGTCCCACATCAAGTGCACGCCCAAGATGAAGAAGTTCATCCCAGGACGCTGC
CACACCTACGAAGGCGACAAAGAGTCCGCACAGGGCGGCATAGGCGAGGCGATCGTCGACATTCCTGAGA
TTCCTGGGTTCAAGGACTTGGAGCCCATCGAGCAGTTCATCGCACAGGTCGATCTGTGTGTGGACTGCAC
AACTGGCTGCCTCAAAGGGCTTGCCAACGTGCAGTGTTCTGACCTGCTCAAGAAGTGGCTGCCGCAACGC
TGTGCGACCTTTGCCAGCAAGATCCAGGGCCAGGTGGACAAGATCAAGGGGGCCGGTGGTGACGAATTCG
GTGCAGGCAGCCTGCAGCCCTTGGCCCTGGAGGGGTCCCTGCAGAAGCGT
[63 nt withheld, positions 1241-1303]
TAGCTCGAGTCTAGAGGGCCCGTTTAAACCCGCTGATCAGCCTCGACTGTGCCTTCTAGTTGCCAGCCAT
CTGTTGTTTGCCCCTCCCCCGTGCCTTCCTTGACCCTGGAAGGTGCCACTCCCACTGTCCTTTCCTAATA
AAATGAGGAAATTGCATCGCATTGTCTGAGTAGGTGTCATTCTATTCTGGGGGGTGGGGTGGGGCAGGAC
AGCAAGGGGGAGGATTGGGAAGACAATAGCAGGCATGCTGGGGATGCGGTGGGCTCTATGGCTTCTGAGG
CGGAAAGAACCAGCTGGGGCTCTAGGGGGTATCCCC
[124 nt withheld, positions 1620-1743]
C
[91 nt withheld, positions 1745-1835]
A
[49 nt withheld, positions 1837-1885]
CCTTTGACGTTGGAGTCCACGTTCTTT
[37 nt withheld, positions 1913-1949]
ACCCTATCTCGGTCTATTCTTTTGATTTATAAGGGATTTTGCCGATTTCGGCCTATTGGTTAAAAAATGA
GCTGATTTAACAAAAATTTAACGCGAATTAATTCTGTGGAATGTGTGTCAGTTAGGGTGTGGAAAGTCCC
CAGGCTCCCCAGCAGGCAGAAGTATGCAAAGCATGCATCTCAATTAGTCAGCAACCAGGTGTGGAAAGTC
CCCAGGCTCCCCAGCAGGCAGAAGTATGCAAAGCATGCATCTCAATTAGTCAGCAACCATAGTCCCGCCC
CTAACTCCGCCCATCCCGCCCCTAACTCCGCCCAGTTCCGCCCATTCTCCGCCCCATGGCTGACTAATTT
TTTTTATTTATGCAGAGGCCGAGGCCGCCTCTGCCTCTGAGCTATTCCAGAAGTAGTGAGGAGGCTTTTT
TGGAGGCCTAGGCTTTTGCAAAAAGCTCCCGGGAGCTTGTATATCCATTTTCGGATCTGATCAAGAGACA
GGATGAGGATCGTTTCGCATGATTGAACAAGATGGATTGCACGCAGGTTCTCCGGCCGCTTGGGTGGAGA
GGCTATTCGGCTATGACTGGGCACAACAGACAATCGGCTGCTCTGATGCCGCCGTGTTCCGGCTGTCAGC
GCAGGGGCGCCCGGTTCTTTTTGTCAAGACCGACCTGTCCGGTGCCCTGAATGAACTGCAGGACGAGGCA
GCGCGGCTATCGTGGCTGGCCACGACGGGCGTTCCTTGCGCAGCTGTGCTCGACGTTGTCACTGAAGCGG
GAAGGGACTGGCTGCTATTGGGCGAAGTGCCGGGGCAGGATCTCCTGTCATCTCACCTTGCTCCTGCCGA
GAAAGTATCCATCATGGCTGATGCAATGCGGCGGCTGCATACGCTTGATCCGGCTACCTGCCCATTCGAC
CACCAAGCGAAACATCGCATCGAGCGAGCACGTACTCGGATGGAAGCCGGTCTTGTCGATCAGGATGATC
TGGACGAAGAGCATCAGGGGCTCGCGCCAGCCGAACTGTTCGCCAGGCTCAAGGCGCGCATGCCCGACGG
CGAGGATCTCGTCGTGACCCATGGCGATGCCTGCTTGCCGAATATCATGGTGGAAAATGGCCGCTTTTCT
GGATTCATCGACTGTGGCCGGCTGGGTGTGGCGGACCGCTATCAGGACATAGCGTTGGCTACCCGTGATA
TTGCTGAAGAGCTTGGCGGCGAATGGGCTGACCGCTTCCTCGTGCTTTACGGTATCGCCGCTCCCGATTC
GCAGCGCATCGCCTTCTATCGCCTTCTTGACGAGTTCTTCTGAGCGGGACTCTGGGGTTCGAAATGACCG
ACCAAGCGACGCCCAACCTGCCATCACGAGATTTCGATTCCACCGCCGCCTTCTATGAAAGGTTGGGCTT
CGGAATCGTTTTCCGGGACGCCGGCTGGATGATCCTCCAGCGCGGGGATCTCATGCTGGAGTTCTTCGCC
CACCCCAACTTGTTTATTGCAGCTTATAATGGTTACAAATAAAGCAATAGCATCACAAATTTCACAAATA
AAGCATTTTTTTCACTGCATTCTAGTTGTGGTTTGTCCAAACTCATCAATGTATCTTATCATGTCTGTAT
ACCGTCGACCTCTAGCTAGAGCTTGGCGTAATCATGGTCATAGCTGTTTCCTGTGTGAAATTGTTATCCG
CTCACAATTCCACACAACATACGAGCCGGAAGCATAAAGTGTAAAGCCTGGGGTGCCTAATGAGTGAGCT
AACTCACATTAATTGCGTTGCGCTCACTGCCCGCTTTCCAGTCGGGAAACCTGTCGTGCCAGCTGCATTA
ATGAATCGGCCAACGCGCGGGGAGAGGCGGTTTGCGTATTGGGCGCTCTTCCGCTTCCTCGCTCACTGAC
TCGCTGCGCTCGGTCGTTCGGCTGCGGCGAGCGGTATCAGCTCACTCAAAGGCGGTAATACGGTTATCCA
CAGAATCAGGGGATAACGCAGGAAAGAACATGTGAGCAAAAGGCCAGCAAAAGGCCAGGAACCGTAAAAA
GGCCGCGTTGCTGGCGTTTTTCCATAGGCTCCGCCCCCCTGACGAGCATCACAAAAATCGACGCTCAAGT
CAGAGGTGGCGAAACCCGACAGGACTATAAAGATACCAGGCGTTTCCCCCTGGAAGCTCCCTCGTGCGCT
CTCCTGTTCCGACCCTGCCGCTTACCGGATACCTGTCCGCCTTTCTCCCTTCGGGAAGCGTGGCGCTTTC
TCATAGCTCACGCTGTAGGTATCTCAGTTCGGTGTAGGTCGTTCGCTCCAAGCTGGGCTGTGTGCACGAA
CCCCCCGTTCAGCCCGACCGCTGCGCCTTATCCGGTAACTATCGTCTTGAGTCCAACCCGGTAAGACACG
ACTTATCGCCACTGGCAGCAGCCACTGGTAACAGGATTAGCAGAGCGAGGTATGTAGGCGGTGCTACAGA
GTTCTTGAAGTGGTGGCCTAACTACGGCTACACTAGAAGAACAGTATTTGGTATCTGCGCTCTGCTGAAG
CCAGTTACCTTCGGAAAAAGAGTTGGTAGCTCTTGATCCGGCAAACAAACCACCGCTGGTAGCGGTGGTT
TTTTTGTTTGCAAGCAGCAGATTACGCGCAGAAAAAAAGGATCTCAAGAAGATCCTTTGATCTTTTCTAC
GGGGTCTGACGCTCAGTGGAACGAAAACTCACGTTAAGGGATTTTGGTCATGAGATTATCAAAAAGGATC
TTCACCTAGATCCTTTTAAATTAAAAATGAAGTTTTAAATCAATCTAAAGTATATATGAGTAAACTTGGT
CTGACAGTTACCAATGCTTAATCAGTGAGGCACCTATCTCAGCGATCTGTCTATTTCGTTCATCCATAGT
TGCCTGACTCCCCGTCGTGTAGATAACTACGATACGGGAGGGCTTACCATCTGGCCCCAGTGCTGCAATG
ATACCGCGAGACCCACGCTCACCGGCTCCAGATTTATCAGCAATAAACCAGCCAGCCGGAAGGGCCGAGC
GCAGAAGTGGTCCTGCAACTTTATCCGCCTCCATCCAGTCTATTAATTGTTGCCGGGAAGCTAGAGTAAG
TAGTTCGCCAGTTAATAGTTTGCGCAACGTTGTTGCCATTGCTACAGGCATCGTGGTGTCACGCTCGTCG
TTTGGTATGGCTTCATTCAGCTCCGGTTCCCAACGATCAAGGCGAGTTACATGATCCCCCATGTTGTGCA
AAAAAGCGGTTAGCTCCTTCGGTCCTCCGATCGTTGTCAGAAGTAAGTTGGCCGCAGTGTTATCACTCAT
GGTTATGGCAGCACTGCATAATTCTCTTACTGTCATGCCATCCGTAAGATGCTTTTCTGTGACTGGTGAG
TACTCAACCAAGTCATTCTGAGAATAGTGTATGCGGCGACCGAGTTGCTCTTGCCCGGCGTCAATACGGG
ATAATACCGCGCCACATAGCAGAACTTTAAAAGTGCTCATCATTGGAAAACGTTCTTCGGGGCGAAAACT
CTCAAGGATCTTACCGCTGTTGAGATCCAGTTCGATGTAACCCACTCGTGCACCCAACTGATCTTCAGCA
TCTTTTACTTTCACCAGCGTTTCTGGGTGAGCAAAAACAGGAAGGCAAAATGCCGCAAAAAAGGGAATAA
GGGCGACACGGAAATGTTGAATACTCATACTCTTCCTTTTTCAATATTATTGAAGCATTTATCAGGGTTA
TTGTCTCATGAGCGGATACATATTTGAATGTATTTAGAAAAATAAACAAATAGGGGTTCCGCGCACATTT
CCCCGAAAAGTGCCACCTGACGTCGACGGATCGGGAGATCTCCCGATCCCCTATGGTGCACTCTCAGTAC
AATCTGCTCTGATGCCGCATAGTTAAGCCAGTATCTGCTCCCTGCTTGTGTGTTGGAGGTCGCTGAGTAG
TGCGCGAGCAAAATTTAAGCTACAACAAGGCAAGGCTTGACCGACAATTGCATGAAGAATCTGCTTAGGG
TTAGGCGTTTTGCGCTGCTTCGCGAT
Features (pLannotate 1.2.2; 18 found; start..end, strand, type, name):
    458..679     +  CDS            INS (fragment): INS_SHEEP - Experimental evidence at protein level: Swiss-Prot protein existence level 1. Insulin decreases blood glucose concentration. It increases cell permeability to monosaccharides, amino acids and fatty acids. It accelerates glycolysis, the pentose phosphate cycle, and glycogen synthesis in liver. From Ovis aries (Sheep).
    678..1183    +  CDS            hGLuc (fragment): secreted Gaussia luciferase human codon-optimized
   1163..1303    +  CDS            ins-a (fragment) (sequence partly withheld): INS1_XENLA - Also known as ins1. Experimental evidence at protein level: Swiss-Prot protein existence level 1. Insulin decreases blood glucose concentration. It increases cell permeability to monosaccharides, amino acids and fatty acids. It accelerates glycolysis, the pentose phosphate cycle, and glycogen synthesis in liver. From Xenopus laevis (African clawed frog).
   1350..1574    +  polyA_signal   bGH poly(A) signal: bovine growth hormone polyadenylation signal
   1578..1599    +  promoter       SV40 promoter (fragment): SV40 enhancer and early promoter
   1620..2048    +  rep_origin     f1 ori (sequence partly withheld): f1 bacteriophage origin of replication; arrow indicates direction of (+) strand synthesis
   2062..2391    +  promoter       SV40 promoter: SV40 enhancer and early promoter
   2458..3249    +  CDS            neo: KKA2_KLEPN - Also known as kan, nptII. Experimental evidence at protein level: Swiss-Prot protein existence level 1. Resistance to kanamycin, neomycin, paromomycin, ribostamycin, butirosin and gentamicin B. From Klebsiella pneumoniae.
   3273..3431    +  CDS            ble (fragment): BLE_KLEPN - Experimental evidence at protein level: Swiss-Prot protein existence level 1. Binding protein with a strong affinity to the bleomycin family of antibiotics. Binds to CL990; an antimitotic-antibiotic compound. From Klebsiella pneumoniae.
   3426..3547    +  polyA_signal   SV40 poly(A) signal: SV40 polyadenylation signal
   3620..3636    -  protein_bind   lac operator: The lac repressor binds to the lac operator to inhibit transcription in E. coli. This inhibition can be relieved by adding lactose or isopropyl-β-D-thiogalactopyranoside (IPTG). lac repressor encoded by lacI
   3644..3674    -  promoter       lac promoter: promoter for the E. coli lac operon
   3689..3710    -  protein_bind   CAP binding site: CAP binding activates transcription in the presence of cAMP. E. coli catabolite activator protein
   3723..3815    -  CDS            lacI (fragment): lac repressor; lacI; The lac repressor binds to the lac operator to inhibit transcription in E. coli. This inhibition can be relieved by adding lactose or isopropyl-β-D-thiogalactopyranoside (IPTG).
   3998..4586    -  rep_origin     ori: high-copy-number ColE1/pMB1/pBR322/pUC origin of replication
   4757..5617    -  CDS            AmpR: β-lactamase; bla; confers resistance to ampicillin, carbenicillin, and related antibiotics
   5618..5722    -  promoter       AmpR promoter: bla
   5781..5833    -  misc_feature   bom (fragment): basis of mobility region from pBR322
