[The description below was written by a language model from this plasmid's Addgene catalogue record and pLannotate feature annotations shown in this document.]
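Description:
pcDNA3.1+(rInsp)-Ins-GLuc is a 5,965 bp mammalian expression plasmid built on the Invitrogen pcDNA3.1+ backbone. The CMV promoter was excised with MluI/NheI and replaced by the rat Insulin II promoter, which restricts expression to insulin-producing beta cells. In bacteria it is maintained at high copy through a ColE1/pUC-type origin and selected with ampicillin via the β-lactamase gene. An f1 origin is also present. For mammalian cells, an SV40 early promoter drives the neomycin phosphotransferase gene followed by an SV40 poly(A) signal, allowing G418 selection of stable transfectants.

The payload is an 849 bp synthetic fusion cloned between HindIII and XhoI: human preproinsulin with a human codon-optimised Gaussia luciferase inserted within the C-peptide. The luciferase carries M43I and M110I mutations intended to give more glow-like light emission. The feature table shows this arrangement as an N-terminal insulin fragment, the hGLuc coding region and a C-terminal insulin fragment in one continuous stretch, terminated by the bGH polyadenylation signal. The automated annotation matched the insulin fragments to sheep and Xenopus homologues, but the catalogue identifies the gene as human INS. The rat insulin promoter itself is not annotated, although the unannotated region upstream of the coding sequence is where it would be expected to lie.

According to the record, the luciferase is co-secreted with insulin, so luminescence in the culture medium serves as a proxy for insulin release. The associated publication describes the construct as an insulin secretion biosensor used in assays to discover beta-cell glucose-sensing pathways.
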