Addgene plasmid #89928: pcDNA3.1+(rInsp)-Ins-GLuc
Purpose: Expresses Insulin-GLuc from the rat insulin promoter. Gaussia Luc is inserted within the C-peptide and is co-secreted with insulin.
Depositing lab: Melanie Cobb. Depositing organization: University of Texas Southwestern Medical Center. Publication: Insulin promoter-driven Gaussia luciferase-based insulin secretion biosensor assay for discovery of beta-cell glucose-sensing pathways. Kalwat MA, Wichaidit C, Nava Garcia AY, McCoy MK, McGlynn K, Hwang IH, MacMillan JB, Posner BA, Cobb MH. ACS Sens. 2016 Oct 28;1(10):1208-1212. Epub 2016 Oct 12. 10.1021/acssensors.6b00433 PubMed 27819058.
Backbone
  Vector backbone: pcDNA3.1+rInsp
  Backbone manufacturer: Invitrogen (CMV removed)
  Backbone size w/o insert (bp): 5091
  Total vector size (bp): 5965
  Modifications to backbone: CMV promoter was excised using MluI/NheI digest and rat Insulin II promoter was inserted at the same sites.
  Vector type: Mammalian Expression
  Selectable markers: Neomycin (select with G418)
Growth in bacteria
  Bacterial resistance: Ampicillin, 100 μg/mL
  Growth temperature: 37°C
  Growth strain: DH5alpha
  Copy number: High Copy
Gene/Insert
  Gene/Insert name: human insulin-Gaussia-Luciferase (alt name: hIns-GLuc)
  Species: H. sapiens (human), Synthetic
  Insert size (bp): 849
  Mutation: DNA sequence for Gaussia luciferase was humanized and two mutations (M43I/M110I) were made to enhance glow-like kinetics.
  Entrez Gene: INS (a.k.a. IDDM, IDDM1, IDDM2, ILPR, IRDN, MODY10, PNDM4)
  Promoter: rat Insulin II promoter
  Cloning method: Restriction Enzyme; 5′ cloning site HindIII (unknown if destroyed); 3′ cloning site XhoI (unknown if destroyed)
  Sequencing primers: 5′ GTCGACGGATCGGGAGAT; 3′ CCAATCCTCCCCCTTGCTGT
Resource information
  A portion of this plasmid was derived from a plasmid made by: GeneArt Gene Synthesis (Life Technologies) was used to assemble human insulin with humanized Gaussia luciferase inserted into the C-peptide.
Terms and licenses: Academic/Nonprofit Terms; Industry Terms: Not Available to Industry
How to cite: pcDNA3.1+(rInsp)-Ins-GLuc was a gift from Melanie Cobb (Addgene plasmid # 89928 ; http://n2t.net/addgene:89928 ; RRID:Addgene_89928)
